Addgene plasmid #108780: pBW2588_pCAG-PV1-FKBP-L1-VCre-270C-NLS-BGHpA
Purpose: Expresses aa270 to C-terminus of VCre recombinase fused to FKBP CID
Depositing lab: Wilson Wong. Depositing organization: Boston University Main Campus. Publication: High-performance chemical- and light-inducible recombinases in mammalian cells and mice. Weinberg BH, Cho JH, Agarwal Y, Pham NTH, Caraballo LD, Walkosz M, Ortega C, Trexler M, Tague N, Law B, Benman WKJ, Letendre J, Beal J, Wong WW. Nat Commun. 2019 Oct 24;10(1):4845. doi: 10.1038/s41467-019-12800-7. PubMed 31649244.
Backbone
  Vector backbone: pCAGGS
  Vector type: Mammalian Expression, Cre/Lox, Synthetic Biology
Growth in bacteria
  Bacterial resistance: Ampicillin, 100 μg/mL
  Growth temperature: 37°C
  Growth strain: NEB Stable
  Copy number: High Copy
Gene/Insert
  Gene/Insert name: VCre recombinase fragment aa270 to C-terminus
  Species: Synthetic
  Promoter: pCAG
  Tag / fusion protein: FKBP (N terminal on insert); NLS (C terminal on insert)
  Cloning method: Restriction Enzyme; 5′ cloning site KpnI (not destroyed); 3′ cloning site EcoRI (not destroyed)
Terms and licenses: Academic/Nonprofit Terms; Industry Terms: Not Available to Industry
Depositor comments: Please visit https://www.biorxiv.org/content/10.1101/747121v1 for bioRxiv preprint.
How to cite: pBW2588_pCAG-PV1-FKBP-L1-VCre-270C-NLS-BGHpA was a gift from Wilson Wong (Addgene plasmid # 108780 ; http://n2t.net/addgene:108780 ; RRID:Addgene_108780)
