[The description below was written by a language model from this plasmid's Addgene catalogue record and pLannotate feature annotations shown in this document.]
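Description:
pBW2588_pCAG-PV1-FKBP-L1-VCre-270C-NLS-BGHpA is a mammalian expression plasmid of about 6 kb built on the pCAGGS backbone. It encodes one half of a split, chemically inducible VCre recombinase. It is maintained in E. coli through a high-copy ColE1/pUC-type origin and selected with ampicillin via the β-lactamase gene. The backbone also carries an SV40 origin and poly(A) signal, lac promoter/operator remnants, and leftover rabbit β-globin sequence with its polyadenylation signal downstream of the insert. All of these are typical pCAGGS residue.

Expression is driven by the CAG promoter, annotated here as the CMV immediate-early enhancer, the chicken β-actin promoter and a chimeric β-actin/β-globin intron, which together give strong constitutive transcription in mammalian cells. The synthetic open reading frame, cloned between KpnI and EcoRI, begins with an FKBP chemically induced dimerization domain. According to the construct name, this is joined by a linker (L1) to the VCre fragment running from amino acid 270 to the C-terminus, followed by a C-terminal nuclear localization signal. Transcription ends at a bovine growth hormone poly(A) signal.

The automated annotation matches the FKBP region to the F36V variant (DmrB), whereas the catalogue simply says FKBP, so the exact variant is best confirmed from the sequence. The VCre fragment, linker, NLS and the "PV1" element were not annotated, and the record does not define PV1.

The C-terminal fragment alone is expected to be inactive. The design implies co-expression with a complementary N-terminal VCre fragment fused to a partner dimerization domain, which the record does not specify. Adding a small-molecule dimerizer would then reconstitute recombinase activity at VCre target sites. The plasmid is intended for inducible recombination and synthetic gene circuit work in mammalian cells.
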