Features (pLannotate 1.2.2; 19 found; start..end, strand, type, name):
     46..62      -  protein_bind   lac operator: The lac repressor binds to the lac operator to inhibit transcription in E. coli. This inhibition can be relieved by adding lactose or isopropyl-β-D-thiogalactopyranoside (IPTG). lac repressor encoded by lacI
     70..100     -  promoter       lac promoter: promoter for the E. coli lac operon
    115..136     -  protein_bind   CAP binding site: CAP binding activates transcription in the presence of cAMP. E. coli catabolite activator protein
    149..188     -  CDS            lacI (fragment): lac repressor; lacI; The lac repressor binds to the lac operator to inhibit transcription in E. coli. This inhibition can be relieved by adding lactose or isopropyl-β-D-thiogalactopyranoside (IPTG).
    195..217     +  promoter       SV40 promoter (fragment): SV40 enhancer and early promoter
    221..355     +  rep_origin     SV40 ori: SV40 origin of replication
    375..509     +  polyA_signal   SV40 poly(A) signal: SV40 polyadenylation signal
    511..565     -  CDS            lacI (fragment): lac repressor; lacI; The lac repressor binds to the lac operator to inhibit transcription in E. coli. This inhibition can be relieved by adding lactose or isopropyl-β-D-thiogalactopyranoside (IPTG).
    748..1336    -  rep_origin     ori: high-copy-number ColE1/pMB1/pBR322/pUC origin of replication
   1507..2367    -  CDS            AmpR: β-lactamase; bla; confers resistance to ampicillin, carbenicillin, and related antibiotics
   2368..2472    -  promoter       AmpR promoter: bla
   2503..2882    +  enhancer       CMV enhancer: human cytomegalovirus immediate early enhancer
   2884..3159    +  promoter       chicken β-actin promoter: No description available
   3160..4175    +  intron         chimeric intron: chimera between introns from chicken β-actin and rabbit β-globin
   4319..4639    +  CDS            DmrB: F36V mutant of FK506-binding protein FKBP12 binds synthetic ligands that do not bind wild-type FKBP
   5045..5269    +  polyA_signal   bGH poly(A) signal: bovine growth hormone polyadenylation signal
   5273..5294    +  promoter       SV40 promoter (fragment): SV40 enhancer and early promoter
   5432..5503    +  CDS            HBB (fragment): HBB_PONPY - Experimental evidence at transcript level: Swiss-Prot protein existence level 2. Involved in oxygen transport from the lung to the various peripheral tissues. From Pongo pygmaeus (Bornean orangutan).
   5574..5629    +  polyA_signal   β-globin poly(A) signal: rabbit β-globin polyadenylation signal (Gil and Proudfoot, 1987)
>Addgene plasmid #108780 | pBW2588_pCAG-PV1-FKBP-L1-VCre-270C-NLS-BGHpA | depositor full sequence | sequence record 205061 | Full Sequence
CCCAAGCTTGGCGTAATCATGGTCATAGCTGTTTCCTGTGTGAAATTGTTATCCGCTCACAATTCCACAC
AACATACGAGCCGGAAGCATAAAGTGTAAAGCCTGGGGTGCCTAATGAGTGAGCTAACTCACATTAATTG
CGTTGCGCTCACTGCCCGCTTTCCAGTCGGGAAACCTGTCGTGCCAGCGGATCCGCATCTCAATTAGTCA
GCAACCATAGTCCCGCCCCTAACTCCGCCCAGTTCCGCCCATTCTCCGCCCCATGGCTGACTAATTTTTT
TTATTTATGCAGAGGCCGAGGCCGCCTCGGCCTCTGAGCTATTCCAGAAGTAGTGAGGAGGCTTTTTTGG
AGGCCTAGGCTTTTGCAAAAAGCTAACTTGTTTATTGCAGCTTATAATGGTTACAAATAAAGCAATAGCA
TCACAAATTTCACAAATAAAGCATTTTTTTCACTGCATTCTAGTTGTGGTTTGTCCAAACTCATCAATGT
ATCTTATCATGTCTGGATCCGCTGCATTAATGAATCGGCCAACGCGCGGGGAGAGGCGGTTTGCGTATTG
GGCGCTCTTCCGCTTCCTCGCTCACTGACTCGCTGCGCTCGGTCGTTCGGCTGCGGCGAGCGGTATCAGC
TCACTCAAAGGCGGTAATACGGTTATCCACAGAATCAGGGGATAACGCAGGAAAGAACATGTGAGCAAAA
GGCCAGCAAAAGGCCAGGAACCGTAAAAAGGCCGCGTTGCTGGCGTTTTTCCATAGGCTCCGCCCCCCTG
ACGAGCATCACAAAAATCGACGCTCAAGTCAGAGGTGGCGAAACCCGACAGGACTATAAAGATACCAGGC
GTTTCCCCCTGGAAGCTCCCTCGTGCGCTCTCCTGTTCCGACCCTGCCGCTTACCGGATACCTGTCCGCC
TTTCTCCCTTCGGGAAGCGTGGCGCTTTCTCATAGCTCACGCTGTAGGTATCTCAGTTCGGTGTAGGTCG
TTCGCTCCAAGCTGGGCTGTGTGCACGAACCCCCCGTTCAGCCCGACCGCTGCGCCTTATCCGGTAACTA
TCGTCTTGAGTCCAACCCGGTAAGACACGACTTATCGCCACTGGCAGCAGCCACTGGTAACAGGATTAGC
AGAGCGAGGTATGTAGGCGGTGCTACAGAGTTCTTGAAGTGGTGGCCTAACTACGGCTACACTAGAAGAA
CAGTATTTGGTATCTGCGCTCTGCTGAAGCCAGTTACCTTCGGAAAAAGAGTTGGTAGCTCTTGATCCGG
CAAACAAACCACCGCTGGTAGCGGTGGTTTTTTTGTTTGCAAGCAGCAGATTACGCGCAGAAAAAAAGGA
TCTCAAGAAGATCCTTTGATCTTTTCTACGGGGTCTGACGCTCAGTGGAACGAAAACTCACGTTAAGGGA
TTTTGGTCATGAGATTATCAAAAAGGATCTTCACCTAGATCCTTTTAAATTAAAAATGAAGTTTTAAATC
AATCTAAAGTATATATGAGTAAACTTGGTCTGACAGTTACCAATGCTTAATCAGTGAGGCACCTATCTCA
GCGATCTGTCTATTTCGTTCATCCATAGTTGCCTGACTCCCCGTCGTGTAGATAACTACGATACGGGAGG
GCTTACCATCTGGCCCCAGTGCTGCAATGATACCGCGAGACCCACGCTCACCGGCTCCAGATTTATCAGC
AATAAACCAGCCAGCCGGAAGGGCCGAGCGCAGAAGTGGTCCTGCAACTTTATCCGCCTCCATCCAGTCT
ATTAATTGTTGCCGGGAAGCTAGAGTAAGTAGTTCGCCAGTTAATAGTTTGCGCAACGTTGTTGCCATTG
CTACAGGCATCGTGGTGTCACGCTCGTCGTTTGGTATGGCTTCATTCAGCTCCGGTTCCCAACGATCAAG
GCGAGTTACATGATCCCCCATGTTGTGCAAAAAAGCGGTTAGCTCCTTCGGTCCTCCGATCGTTGTCAGA
AGTAAGTTGGCCGCAGTGTTATCACTCATGGTTATGGCAGCACTGCATAATTCTCTTACTGTCATGCCAT
CCGTAAGATGCTTTTCTGTGACTGGTGAGTACTCAACCAAGTCATTCTGAGAATAGTGTATGCGGCGACC
GAGTTGCTCTTGCCCGGCGTCAATACGGGATAATACCGCGCCACATAGCAGAACTTTAAAAGTGCTCATC
ATTGGAAAACGTTCTTCGGGGCGAAAACTCTCAAGGATCTTACCGCTGTTGAGATCCAGTTCGATGTAAC
CCACTCGTGCACCCAACTGATCTTCAGCATCTTTTACTTTCACCAGCGTTTCTGGGTGAGCAAAAACAGG
AAGGCAAAATGCCGCAAAAAAGGGAATAAGGGCGACACGGAAATGTTGAATACTCATACTCTTCCTTTTT
CAATATTATTGAAGCATTTATCAGGGTTATTGTCTCATGAGCGGATACATATTTGAATGTATTTAGAAAA
ATAAACAAATAGGGGTTCCGCGCACATTTCCCCGAAAAGTGCCACCTGGGTCGACATTGATTATTGACTA
GTTATTAATAGTAATCAATTACGGGGTCATTAGTTCATAGCCCATATATGGAGTTCCGCGTTACATAACT
TACGGTAAATGGCCCGCCTGGCTGACCGCCCAACGACCCCCGCCCATTGACGTCAATAATGACGTATGTT
CCCATAGTAACGCCAATAGGGACTTTCCATTGACGTCAATGGGTGGAGTATTTACGGTAAACTGCCCACT
TGGCAGTACATCAAGTGTATCATATGCCAAGTACGCCCCCTATTGACGTCAATGACGGTAAATGGCCCGC
CTGGCATTATGCCCAGTACATGACCTTATGGGACTTTCCTACTTGGCAGTACATCTACGTATTAGTCATC
GCTATTACCATGGTCGAGGTGAGCCCCACGTTCTGCTTCACTCTCCCCATCTCCCCCCCCTCCCCACCCC
CAATTTTGTATTTATTTATTTTTTAATTATTTTGTGCAGCGATGGGGGCGGGGGGGGGGGGGGCGCGCGC
CAGGCGGGGCGGGGCGGGGCGAGGGGCGGGGCGGGGCGAGGCGGAAAGGTGCGGCGGCAGCCAATCAGAG
CGGCGCGCTCCGAAAGTTTCCTTTTATGGCGAGGCGGCGGCGGCGGCGGCCCTATAAAAAGCGAAGCGCG
CGGCGGGCGGGAGTCGCTGCGTTGCCTTCGCCCCGTGCCCCGCTCCGCGCCGCCTCGCGCCGCCCGCCCC
GGCTCTGACTGACCGCGTTACTCCCACAGGTGAGCGGGCGGGACGGCCCTTCTCCTCCGGGCTGTAATTA
GCGCTTGGTTTAATGACGGCTCGTTTCTTTTCTGTGGCTGCGTGAAAGCCTTAAAGGGCTCCGGGAGGGC
CCTTTGTGCGGGGGGGAGCGGCTCGGGGGGTGCGTGCGTGTGTGTGTGCGTGGGGAGCGCCGCGTGCGGC
TCCGCGCTGCCCGGCGGCTGTGAGCGCTGCGGGCGCGGCGCGGGGCTTTGTGCGCTCCGCAGTGTGCGCG
AGGGGAGCGCGGCCGGGGGCGGTGCCCCGCGGTGCGGGGGGGGCTGCGAGGGGAACAAAGGCTGCGTGCG
GGGTGTGTGCGTGGGGGGGTGAGCAGGGGGTGTGGGCGCGGCGGTCGGGCTGTAACCCCCCCCTGCACCC
CCCTCCCCGAGTTGCTGAGCACGGCCCGGCTTCGGGTGCGGGGCTCCGTACGGGGCGTGGCGCGGGGCTC
GCCGTGCCGGGCGGGGGGTGGCGGCAGGTGGGGGTGCCGGGCGGGGCGGGGCCGCCTCGGGCCGGGGAGG
GCTCGGGGGAGGGGCGCGGCGGCCCCCGGAGCGCCGGCGGCTGTCGAGGCGCGGCGAGCCGCAGCCATTG
CCTTTTATGGTAATCGTGCGAGAGGGCGCAGGGACTTCCTTTGTCCCAAATCTGTGCGGAGCCGAAATCT
GGGAGGCGCCGCCGCACCCCCTCTAGCGGGCGCGGGGCGAAGCGGTGCGGCGCCGGCAGGAAGGAAATGG
GCGGGGAGGGCCTTCGTGCGTCGCCGCGCCGCCGTCCCCTTCTCCCTCTCCAGCCTCGGGGCTGTCCGCG
GGGGGACGGCTGCCTTCGGGGGGGACGGGGCAGGGCGGGGTTCGGCTTCTGGCGTGTGACCGGCGGCTCT
AGAGCCTCTGCTAACCATGTTCATGCCTTCTTCTTTTTCCTACAGCTCCTGGGCAACGTGCTGGTTATTG
TGCTGTCTCATCATTTTGGCAAAGAATTGATTAATTCGAGCGAAGGCGCGCCCATTACTCGCATCCATTC
TCAGGCTGTCTCGTCTCGTCTCGCACGCGTGCCGCCACCATGTCTAGAGGAGTGCAGGTGGAAACCATCT
CCCCAGGAGACGGGCGCACCTTCCCCAAGCGCGGCCAGACCTGCGTGGTGCACTACACCGGGATGCTTGA
AGATGGAAAGAAATTTGATTCCTCCCGGGACAGAAACAAGCCCTTTAAGTTTATGCTAGGCAAGCAGGAG
GTGATCCGAGGCTGGGAAGAAGGGGTTGCCCAGATGAGTGTGGGTCAGAGAGCCAAACTGACTATATCTC
CAGATTATGCCTATGGTGCCACTGGGCACCCAGGCATCATCCCACCACATGCCACTCTCGTCTTCGATGT
GGAGCTTCTAAAACTGGAATCCGGAGGGTCTGGCTCCGGATCAAGTGGTGGCAGCGGTACCAAGCCCAAG
AAGGACAAGCAGACCGGCGAGGTGCTGCACAAGCCCATCACCACCAAGACAGTGGAAGGCGTGTTCTACA
GCGCCTGGGAGACACTGGACCTGGGCAGACAGGGCGTGAAGCCTTTCACAGCCCACAGCGCCAGAGTGGG
AGCCGCTCAGGACCTGCTGAAGAAGGGCTACAATACCCTGCAGATCCAGCAGTCCGGCCGGTGGTCTAGC
GGAGCCATGGTGGCCAGATACGGCAGAGCCATCCTGGCTAGGGATGGCGCTATGGCCCACAGCAGAGTGA
AAACCAGATCCGCCCCCATGCAGTGGGGCAAGGACGAGAAGGACCCCAAGAAAAAGCGGAAGGTGTGAGA
ATTCCTGTGCCTTCTAGTTGCCAGCCATCTGTTGTTTGCCCCTCCCCCGTGCCTTCCTTGACCCTGGAAG
GTGCCACTCCCACTGTCCTTTCCTAATAAAATGAGGAAATTGCATCGCATTGTCTGAGTAGGTGTCATTC
TATTCTGGGGGGTGGGGTGGGGCAGGACAGCAAGGGGGAGGATTGGGAAGACAATAGCAGGCATGCTGGG
GATGCGGTGGGCTCTATGGCTTCTGAGGCGGAAAGAACCAGCTGGGGCTCTAGGGGGTATCCCCACGCGC
CCTGTAGCGTGTACCGCTGGGAGTTCGTAGACGGAAACAAACGCAGAATCCAAGCGCGGCCGCCCAGGAT
ACATAGATTACCACAACTCCGAGCCCTTCCACCGCTAGCGCACTCCTCAGGTGCAGGCTGCCTATCAGAA
GGTGGTGGCTGGTGTGGCCAATGCCCTGGCTCACAAATACCACTGAGATCTTTTTCCCTCTGCCAAAAAT
TATGGGGACATCATGAAGCCCCTTGAGCATCTGACTTCTGGCTAATAAAGGAAATTTATTTTCATTGCAA
TAGTGTGTTGGAATTTTTTGTGTCTCTCACTCGGAAGGACATATGGGAGGGCAAATCATTTAAAACATCA
GAATGAGTATTTGGTTTAGAGTTTGGCAACATATGCCCATATGCTGGCTGCCATGAACAAAGGTTGGCTA
TAAAGAGGTCATCAGTATATGAAACAGCCCCCTGCTGTCCATTCCTTATTCCATAGAAAAGCCTTGACTT
GAGGTTAGATTTTTTTTATATTTTGTTTTGTGTTATTTTTTTCTTTAACATCCCTAAAATTTTCCTTACA
TGTTTTACTAGCCAGATTTTTCCTCCTCTCCTGACTACTCCCAGTCATAGCTGTCCCTCTTCTCTTATGG
AGATCCCTCGACCTGCAG
