>Addgene plasmid #108780 | pBW2588_pCAG-PV1-FKBP-L1-VCre-270C-NLS-BGHpA | addgene partial sequence | sequence record 217300 | Addgene Partial NGS Result
TGCACCCCCCTCCCCGAGTTGCTGAGCACGGCCCGGCTTCGGGTGCGGGGCTCCGTACGGGGCGTGGCGC
GGGGCTCGCCGTGCCGGGCGGGGGGTGGCGGCAGGTGGGGGTGCCGGGCGGGGCGGGGCCGCCTCGGGCC
GGGGAGGGCTCGGGGGAGGGGCGCGGCGGCCCCCGGAGCGCCGGCGGCTGTCGAGGCGCGGCGAGCCGCA
GCCATTGCCTTTTATGGTAATCGTGCGAGAGGGCGCAGGGACTTCCTTTGTCCCAAATCTGTGCGGAGCC
GAAATCTGGGAGGCGCCGCCGCACCCCCTCTAGCGGGCGCGGGGCGAAGCGGTGCGGCGCCGGCAGGAAG
GAAATGGGCGGGGAGGGCCTTCGTGCGTCGCCGCGCCGCCGTCCCCTTCTCCCTCTCCAGCCTCGGGGCT
GTCCGCGGGGGGACGGCTGCCTTCGGGGGGGACGGGGCAGGGCGGGGTTCGGCTTCTGGCGTGTGACCGG
CGGCTCTAGAGCCTCTGCTAACCATGTTCATGCCTTCTTCTTTTTCCTACAGCTCCTGGGCAACGTGCTG
GTTATTGTGCTGTCTCATCATTTTGGCAAAGAATTGATTAATTCGAGCGAAGGCGCGCCCATTACTCGCA
TCCATTCTCAGGCTGTCTCGTCTCGTCTCGCACGCGTGCCGCCACCATGTCTAGAGGAGTGCAGGTGGAA
ACCATCTCCCCAGGAGACGGGCGCACCTTCCCCAAGCGCGGCCAGACCTGCGTGGTGCACTACACCGGGA
TGCTTGAAGATGGAAAGAAATTTGATTCCTCCCGGGACAGAAACAAGCCCTTTAAGTTTATGCTAGGCAA
GCAGGAGGTGATCCGAGGCTGGGAAGAAGGGGTTGCCCAGATGAGTGTGGGTCAGAGAGCCAAACTGACT
ATATCTCCAGATTATGCCTATGGTGCCACTGGGCACCCAGGCATCATCCCACCACATGCCACTCTCGTCT
TCGATGTGGAGCTTCTAAAACTGGAATCCGGAGGGTCTGGCTCCGGATCAAGTGGTGGCAGCGGTACCAA
GCCCAAGAAGGACAAGCAGACCGGCGAGGTGCTGCACAAGCCCATCACCACCAAGACAGTGGAAGGCGTG
TTCTACAGCGCCTGGGAGACACTGGACCTGGGCAGACAGGGCGTGAAGCCTTTCACAGCCCACAGCGCCA
GAGTGGGAGCCGCTCAGGACCTGCTGAAGAAGGGCTACAATACCCTGCAGATCCAGCAGTCCGGCCGGTG
GTCTAGCGGAGCCATGGTGGCCAGATACGGCAGAGCCATCCTGGCTAGGGATGGCGCTATGGCCCACAGC
AGAGTGAAAACCAGATCCGCCCCCATGCAGTGGGGCAAGGACGAGAAGGACCCCAAGAAAAAGCGGAAGG
TGTGAGAATTCCTGTGCCTTCTAGTTGCCAGCCATCTGTTGTTTGCCCCTCCCCCGTGCCTTCCTTGACC
CTGGAAGGTGCCACTCCCACTGTCCTTTCCTAATAAAATGAGGAAATTGCATCGCATTGTCTGAGTAGGT
GTCATTCTATTCTGGGGGGTGGGGTGGGGCAGGACAGCAAGGGGGAGGATTGGGAAGACAATAGCAGGCA
TGCTGGGGATGCGGTGGGCTCTATGGCTTCTGAGGCGGAAAGAACCAGCTGGGGCTCTAGGGGGTATCCC
CACGCGCCCTGTAGCGTGTACCGCTGGGAGTTCGTAGACGGAAACAAACGCAGAATCCAAGCGCGGCCGC
CCAGGATACATAGATTACCACAACTCCGAGCCCTTCCACCGCTAGCGCACTCCTCAGGTGCAGGCTGCCT
ATCAGAAGGTGGTGGCTGGTGTGGCCAATGCCCTGGCTCACAAATACCACTGAGATCTTTTTCCCTCTGC
CAAAAATTATGGGGACATCATGAAGCCCCTTGAGCATCTGACTTCTGGCTAATAAAGGAAATTTATTTTC
ATTGCAATAGTGTGTTGGAATTTTTTGTGTCTCTCACTCGGAAGGACATATGGGAGGGCAAATCATTTAA
AACATCAGAATGAGTATTTGGTTTAGAGTTTGGCAACATATGCCCATATGCTGGCTGCCATGAACAAAGG
TTGGCTATAAAGAGGTCATCAGTATATGAAACAGCCCCCTGCTGTCCATTCCTTATTCCATAGAAAAGCC
TTGACTTGAGGTTAGATTTTTTTTATATTTTGTTTTGTGTTATTTTTTTCTTTAACATCCCTAAAATTTT
CCTTACATGTTTTACTAGCCAGATTTTTCCTCCTCTCCTGACTACTCCCAGTCATAGCTGTCCCTCTTCT
CTTATGGAGATCCCTCGACCTGCAGCCCAAGCTTGGCGTAATCATGGTCATAGCTGTTTCCTGTGTGAAA
TTGTTATCCGCTCACAATTCCACACAACATACGAGCCGGAAGCATAAAGTGTAAAGCCTGGGGTGCCTAA
TGAGTGAGCTAACTCACATTAATTGCGTTGCGCTCACTGCCCGCTTTCCAGTCGGGAAACCTGTCGTGCC
AGCGGATCCGCATCTCAATTAGTCAGCAACCATAGTCCCGCCCCTAACTCCGCCCAGTTCCGCCCATTCT
CCGCCCCATGGCTGACTAATTTTTTTTATTTATGCAGAGGCCGAGGCCGCCTCGGCCTCTGAGCTATTCC
AGAAGTAGTGAGGAGGCTTTTTTGGAGGCCTAGGCTTTTGCAAAAAGCTAACTTGTTTATTGCAGCTTAT
AATGGTTACAAATAAAGCAATAGCATCACAAATTTCACAAATAAAGCATTTTTTTCACTGCATTCTAGTT
GTGGTTTGTCCAAACTCATCAATGTATCTTATCATGTCTGGATCCGCTGCATTAATGAATCGGCCAACGC
GCGGGGAGAGGCGGTTTGCGTATTGGGCGCTCTTCCGCTTCCTCGCTCACTGACTCGCTGCGCTCGGTCG
TTCGGCTGCGGCGAGCGGTATCAGCTCACTCAAAGGCGGTAATACGGTTATCCACAGAATCAGGGGATAA
CGCAGGAAAGAACATGTGAGCAAAAGGCCAGCAAAAGGCCAGGAACCGTAAAAAGGCCGCGTTGCTGGCG
TTTTTCCATAGGCTCCGCCCCCCTGACGAGCATCACAAAAATCGACGCTCAAGTCAGAGGTGGCGAAACC
CGACAGGACTATAAAGATACCAGGCGTTTCCCCCTGGAAGCTCCCTCGTGCGCTCTCCTGTTCCGACCCT
GCCGCTTACCGGATACCTGTCCGCCTTTCTCCCTTCGGGAAGCGTGGCGCTTTCTCATAGCTCACGCTGT
AGGTATCTCAGTTCGGTGTAGGTCGTTCGCTCCAAGCTGGGCTGTGTGCACGAACCCCCCGTTCAGCCCG
ACCGCTGCGCCTTATCCGGTAACTATCGTCTTGAGTCCAACCCGGTAAGACACGACTTATCGCCACTGGC
AGCAGCCACTGGTAACAGGATTAGCAGAGCGAGGTATGTAGGCGGTGCTACAGAGTTCTTGAAGTGGTGG
CCTAACTACGGCTACACTAGAAGAACAGTATTTGGTATCTGCGCTCTGCTGAAGCCAGTTACCTTCGGAA
AAAGAGTTGGTAGCTCTTGATCCGGCAAACAAACCACCGCTGGTAGCGGTGGTTTTTTTGTTTGCAAGCA
GCAGATTACGCGCAGAAAAAAAGGATCTCAAGAAGATCCTTTGATCTTTTCTACGGGGTCTGACGCTCAG
TGGAACGAAAACTCACGTTAAGGGATTTTGGTCATGAGATTATCAAAAAGGATCTTCACCTAGATCCTTT
TAAATTAAAAATGAAGTTTTAAATCAATCTAAAGTATATATGAGTAAACTTGGTCTGACAGTTACCAATG
CTTAATCAGTGAGGCACCTATCTCAGCGATCTGTCTATTTCGTTCATCCATAGTTGCCTGACTCCCCGTC
GTGTAGATAACTACGATACGGGAGGGCTTACCATCTGGCCCCAGTGCTGCAATGATACCGCGAGACCCAC
GCTCACCGGCTCCAGATTTATCAGCAATAAACCAGCCAGCCGGAAGGGCCGAGCGCAGAAGTGGTCCTGC
AACTTTATCCGCCTCCATCCAGTCTATTAATTGTTGCCGGGAAGCTAGAGTAAGTAGTTCGCCAGTTAAT
AGTTTGCGCAACGTTGTTGCCATTGCTACAGGCATCGTGGTGTCACGCTCGTCGTTTGGTATGGCTTCAT
TCAGCTCCGGTTCCCAACGATCAAGGCGAGTTACATGATCCCCCATGTTGTGCAAAAAAGCGGTTAGCTC
CTTCGGTCCTCCGATCGTTGTCAGAAGTAAGTTGGCCGCAGTGTTATCACTCATGGTTATGGCAGCACTG
CATAATTCTCTTACTGTCATGCCATCCGTAAGATGCTTTTCTGTGACTGGTGAGTACTCAACCAAGTCAT
TCTGAGAATAGTGTATGCGGCGACCGAGTTGCTCTTGCCCGGCGTCAATACGGGATAATACCGCGCCACA
TAGCAGAACTTTAAAAGTGCTCATCATTGGAAAACGTTCTTCGGGGCGAAAACTCTCAAGGATCTTACCG
CTGTTGAGATCCAGTTCGATGTAACCCACTCGTGCACCCAACTGATCTTCAGCATCTTTTACTTTCACCA
GCGTTTCTGGGTGAGCAAAAACAGGAAGGCAAAATGCCGCAAAAAAGGGAATAAGGGCGACACGGAAATG
TTGAATACTCATACTCTTCCTTTTTCAATATTATTGAAGCATTTATCAGGGTTATTGTCTCATGAGCGGA
TACATATTTGAATGTATTTAGAAAAATAAACAAATAGGGGTTCCGCGCACATTTCCCCGAAAAGTGCCAC
CTGGGTCGACATTGATTATTGACTAGTTATTAATAGTAATCAATTACGGGGTCATTAGTTCATAGCCCAT
ATATGGAGTTCCGCGTTACATAACTTACGGTAAATGGCCCGCCTGGCTGACCGCCCAACGACCCCCGCCC
ATTGACGTCAATAATGACGTATGTTCCCATAGTAACGCCAATAGGGACTTTCCATTGACGTCAATGGGTG
GAGTATTTACGGTAAACTGCCCACTTGGCAGTACATCAAGTGTATCATATGCCAAGTACGCCCCCTATTG
ACGTCAATGACGGTAAATGGCCCGCCTGGCATTATGCCCAGTACATGACCTTATGGGACTTTCCTACTTG
GCAGTACATCTACGTATTAGTCATCGCTATTACCATGGTCGAGGTGAGCCCCACGTTCTGCTTCACTCTC
CCCATCTCCCCCCCCTCCCCACCCCCAATTTTGTATTTATTTATTTTTTAATTATTTTGTGCAGCGATGG
GGGCGGGGGGGGGGGG
